Addgene plasmid #81754: pDONR223_TP53_WT
Purpose: Gateway Donor vector containing TP53 , part of the Target Accelerator Plasmid Collection.
Depositing lab: Jesse Boehm & William Hahn & David Root. Depositing organization: Broad Institute. Publication: Systematic Functional Interrogation of Rare Cancer Variants Identifies Oncogenic Alleles. Kim E, Ilic N, Shrestha Y, Zou L, Kamburov A, Zhu C, Yang X, Lubonja R, Tran N, Nguyen C, Lawrence MS, Piccioni F, Bagul M, Doench JG, Chouinard CR, Wu X, Hogstrom L, Natoli T, Tamayo P, Horn H, Corsello SM, Lage K, Root DE, Subramanian A, Golub TR, Getz G, Boehm JS, Hahn WC. Cancer Discov. 2016 Jul;6(7):714-26. doi: 10.1158/2159-8290.CD-16-0160. Epub 2016 May 4. PubMed 27147599.
Backbone
  Vector backbone: pDONR223
  Backbone manufacturer: Invitrogen
  Backbone size w/o insert (bp): 2790
  Vector type: Gateway Entry vector
Growth in bacteria
  Bacterial resistance: Spectinomycin, 50 μg/mL
  Growth temperature: 37°C
  Growth strain: DH5alpha
  Copy number: High Copy
Gene/Insert
  Gene/Insert name: TP53 (alt name: NM_000546.5)
  Species: H. sapiens (human)
  Mutation: P72R
  Entrez Gene: TP53 (a.k.a. BCC7, BMFS5, LFS1, P53, TRP53)
  Promoter: None
  Cloning method: Gateway Cloning
  Sequencing primers: 5′ M13pUC-fwd; 3′ M13-Rev
Terms and licenses: Academic/Nonprofit Terms; Industry Terms: Not Available to Industry
Depositor comments: Closed state: stop codon immediately follows insert
How to cite: pDONR223_TP53_WT was a gift from Jesse Boehm & William Hahn & David Root (Addgene plasmid # 81754 ; http://n2t.net/addgene:81754 ; RRID:Addgene_81754)
