[The description below was written by a language model from this plasmid's Addgene catalogue record and pLannotate feature annotations shown in this document.]
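Description:
pDONR223_TP53_WT is a Gateway entry clone built on the Invitrogen pDONR223 backbone and carries the human TP53 open reading frame (reference transcript NM_000546.5). It belongs to the Target Accelerator Plasmid Collection, a set of wild-type and variant cancer gene clones made for systematic functional testing. The sequenced plasmid is 3,975 nt. It is propagated in E. coli at high copy from a ColE1/pUC-type origin and is selected with spectinomycin through the aadA (SmR) aminoglycoside adenylyltransferase gene. Short Pc integron promoter and gentamicin-resistance fragments lie just upstream of aadA. The annotation also picks up small lacI and lacZα fragments.

The p53 coding sequence is flanked on both sides by Gateway attL recombination sites. The automated annotation labels both as attL3, and the record does not otherwise say which attL variants they are. These sites allow an LR Clonase reaction to move the ORF into any compatible destination vector. The record lists no promoter for the insert, so this plasmid is a shuttle or archival clone, and expression depends on the destination vector chosen. rrnB T1 and T2 terminators sit upstream of the cassette and insulate it from read-through transcription. A T7 promoter lies just beyond the downstream att site, facing back towards the insert. M13 primer sites are used for sequencing.

The clone is in the "closed" configuration, with a stop codon immediately after the ORF, so it yields native or N-terminally tagged protein and cannot make C-terminal fusions. Although named wild-type, the record lists a P72R change relative to the reference, a position known as a common TP53 polymorphism. The clone serves as the reference allele against which TP53 variants in the collection are compared.
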