Features (pLannotate 1.2.2; 12 found; start..end, strand, type, name):
    121..213     +  CDS            lacI (fragment): lac repressor; lacI; The lac repressor binds to the lac operator to inhibit transcription in E. coli. This inhibition can be relieved by adding lactose or isopropyl-β-D-thiogalactopyranoside (IPTG).
    268..295     -  terminator     rrnB T2 terminator: transcription terminator T2 from the E. coli rrnB gene
    427..470     +  terminator     rrnB T1 terminator: Escherichia coli rrnB; transcription terminator T1 from the E. coli rrnB gene
    517..553     -  CDS            lacZα (fragment): LacZα fragment of β-galactosidase; lacZ fragment
    570..665     +  protein_bind   attL3: mutant version of attL; recombination site for the Gateway® LR reaction LR Clonase™
    671..1852    +  CDS            p53 (sequence partly withheld): human tumor suppressor protein that is often mutated in cancers; Homo sapiens TP53; responds to cellular stresses to regulate the expression of target genes
   1857..1952    -  protein_bind   attL3: mutant version of attL; recombination site for the Gateway® LR reaction LR Clonase™
   1971..1989    -  promoter       T7 promoter: promoter for bacteriophage T7 RNA polymerase
   2179..2202    +  promoter       Pc promoter (fragment): intI1 (promoter lies within the coding sequence); class 1 integron promoter
   2378..2434    +  CDS            GmR (fragment): gentamycin acetyltransferase; aacC1; confers resistance to gentamycin
   2441..3232    +  CDS            SmR: aminoglycoside adenylyltransferase (Murphy, 1985); aadA; confers resistance to spectinomycin and streptomycin
   3325..3913    +  rep_origin     ori: high-copy-number ColE1/pMB1/pBR322/pUC origin of replication
>Addgene plasmid #81754 | pDONR223_TP53_WT | addgene full sequence | sequence record 168861 | Addgene NGS Result
CTTTCCTGCGTTATCCCCTGATTCTGTGGATAACCGTATTACCGCCTTTGAGTGAGCTGATACCGCTCGC
CGCAGCCGAACGACCGAGCGCAGCGAGTCAGTGAGCGAGGAAGCGGAAGAGCGCCCAATACGCAAACCGC
CTCTCCCCGCGCGTTGGCCGATTCATTAATGCAGCTGGCACGACAGGTTTCCCGACTGGAAAGCGGGCAG
TGAGCGCAACGCAATTAATACGCGTACCGCTAGCCAGGAAGAGTTTGTAGAAACGCAAAAAGGCCATCCG
TCAGGATGGCCTTCTGCTTAGTTTGATGCCTGGCAGTTTATGGCGGGCGTCCTGCCCGCCACCCTCCGGG
CCGTTGCTTCACAACGTTCAAATCCGCTCCCGGCGGATTTGTCCTACTCAGGAGAGCGTTCACCGACAAA
CAACAGATAAAACGAAAGGCCCAGTCTTCCGACTGAGCCTTTCGTTTTATTTGATGCCTGGCAGTTCCCT
ACTCTCGCGTTAACGCTAGCATGGATGTTTTCCCAGTCACGACGTTGTAAAACGACGGCCAGTCTTAAGC
TCGGGCCCCAAATAATGATTTTATTTTGACTGATAGTGACCTGTTCGTTGCAACAAATTGATGAGCAATG
CTTTTTTATAATGCCAACTTTGTACAAAAAAGTTGGCACC
[1179 nt withheld, positions 671-1849]
TGATTGCCAACTTTCTTGTACAAAGTTGGCATTATAAGAAAGCATTGCTTATCAATTTGTTGCAACGAAC
AGGTCACTATCAGTCAAAATAAAATCATTATTTGCCATCCAGCTGATATCCCCTATAGTGAGTCGTATTA
CATGGTCATAGCTGTTTCCTGGCAGCTCTGGCCCGTGTCTCAAAATCTCTGATGTTACATTGCACAAGAT
AAAAATATATCATCATGCCTCCTCTAGACCAGCCAGGACAGAAATGCCTCGACTTCGCTGCTACCCAAGG
TTGCCGGGTGACGCACACCGTGGAAACGGATGAAGGCACGAACCCAGTGGACATAAGCCTGTTCGGTTCG
TAAGCTGTAATGCAAGTAGCGTATGCGCTCACGCAACTGGTCCAGAACCTTGACCGAACGCAGCGGTGGT
AACGGCGCAGTGGCGGTTTTCATGGCTTGTTATGACTGTTTTTTTGGGGTACAGTCTATGCCTCGGGCAT
CCAAGCAGCAAGCGCGTTACGCCGTGGGTCGATGTTTGATGTTATGGAGCAGCAACGATGTTACGCAGCA
GGGCAGTCGCCCTAAAACAAAGTTAAACATTATGAGGGAAGCGGTGATCGCCGAAGTATCGACTCAACTA
TCAGAGGTAGTTGGCGTCATCGAGCGCCATCTCGAACCGACGTTGCTGGCCGTACATTTGTACGGCTCCG
CAGTGGATGGCGGCCTGAAGCCACACAGTGATATTGATTTGCTGGTTACGGTGACCGTAAGGCTTGATGA
AACAACGCGGCGAGCTTTGATCAACGACCTTTTGGAAACTTCGGCTTCCCCTGGAGAGAGCGAGATTCTC
CGCGCTGTAGAAGTCACCATTGTTGTGCACGACGACATCATTCCGTGGCGTTATCCAGCTAAGCGCGAAC
TGCAATTTGGAGAATGGCAGCGCAATGACATTCTTGCAGGTATCTTCGAGCCAGCCACGATCGACATTGA
TCTGGCTATCTTGCTGACAAAAGCAAGAGAACATAGCGTTGCCTTGGTAGGTCCAGCGGCGGAGGAACTC
TTTGATCCGGTTCCTGAACAGGATCTATTTGAGGCGCTAAATGAAACCTTAACGCTATGGAACTCGCCGC
CCGACTGGGCTGGCGATGAGCGAAATGTAGTGCTTACGTTGTCCCGCATTTGGTACAGCGCAGTAACCGG
CAAAATCGCGCCGAAGGATGTCGCTGCCGACTGGGCAATGGAGCGCCTGCCGGCCCAGTATCAGCCCGTC
ATACTTGAAGCTAGACAGGCTTATCTTGGACAAGAAGAAGATCGCTTGGCCTCGCGCGCAGATCAGTTGG
AAGAATTTGTCCACTACGTGAAAGGCGAGATCACCAAGGTAGTCGGCAAATAACCCTCGAGCCACCCATG
ACCAAAATCCCTTAACGTGAGTTACGCGTCGTTCCACTGAGCGTCAGACCCCGTAGAAAAGATCAAAGGA
TCTTCTTGAGATCCTTTTTTTCTGCGCGTAATCTGCTGCTTGCAAACAAAAAAACCACCGCTACCAGCGG
TGGTTTGTTTGCCGGATCAAGAGCTACCAACTCTTTTTCCGAAGGTAACTGGCTTCAGCAGAGCGCAGAT
ACCAAATACTGTTCTTCTAGTGTAGCCGTAGTTAGGCCACCACTTCAAGAACTCTGTAGCACCGCCTACA
TACCTCGCTCTGCTAATCCTGTTACCAGTGGCTGCTGCCAGTGGCGATAAGTCGTGTCTTACCGGGTTGG
ACTCAAGACGATAGTTACCGGATAAGGCGCAGCGGTCGGGCTGAACGGGGGGTTCGTGCACACAGCCCAG
CTTGGAGCGAACGACCTACACCGAACTGAGATACCTACAGCGTGAGCTATGAGAAAGCGCCACGCTTCCC
GAAGGGAGAAAGGCGGACAGGTATCCGGTAAGCGGCAGGGTCGGAACAGGAGAGCGCACGAGGGAGCTTC
CAGGGGGAAACGCCTGGTATCTTTATAGTCCTGTCGGGTTTCGCCACCTCTGACTTGAGCGTCGATTTTT
GTGATGCTCGTCAGGGGGGCGGAGCCTATGGAAAAACGCCAGCAACGCGGCCTTTTTACGGTTCCTGGCC
TTTTGCTGGCCTTTTGCTCACATGTT
