>Addgene plasmid #81754 | pDONR223_TP53_WT | depositor partial sequence | sequence record 155073 | Insert sequence
[1179 nt withheld, positions 1-1179]
