>Addgene plasmid #81754 | pDONR223_TP53_WT | addgene partial sequence | sequence record 160384 | M13-F20 5'-TGTAAAACGACGGCCAGT-3'
TTTTATTTTGACTGATAGTGACCTGTTCGTTGCAACAAATTGATGAGCAATGCTTTTTTATAATGCCAAC
TTTGTACAAAAAAGTTGGCACC
[886 nt withheld, positions 93-978]
